Addgene plasmid #49949: SL540
Purpose: Expresses a TALE-TET1CD (catalytic domain of TET1) fusion protein engineered to bind a site in the human RHOXF2/2B homeobox (RHOXF2) gene and demethylate CpGs adjacent to the binding site
Depositing lab: Keith Joung. Depositing organization: Massachusetts General Hospital. Publication: Targeted DNA demethylation and activation of endogenous genes using programmable TALE-TET1 fusion proteins. Maeder ML, Angstman JF, Richardson ME, Linder SJ, Cascio VM, Tsai SQ, Ho QH, Sander JD, Reyon D, Bernstein BE, Costello JF, Wilkinson MF, Joung JK. Nat Biotechnol. 2013 Oct 9. doi: 10.1038/nbt.2726. PubMed 24108092.
Backbone
  Vector backbone: pJFA345D4
  Backbone manufacturer: Joung lab (Addgene plasmid #49238)
  Vector type: TALEN
Growth in bacteria
  Bacterial resistance: Ampicillin, 100 μg/mL
  Growth temperature: 37°C
  Growth strain: XL1 Blue
  Copy number: Unknown
Gene/Insert
  Gene/Insert name: Tet1CD RH-6 (alt names: RH-6; RHOXF2 site #6)
  Species: H. sapiens (human)
  Entrez Gene: RHOXF2 (a.k.a. CT107, PEPP-2, PEPP2, THG1)
  Promoter: EF1a
  Cloning method: Restriction Enzyme; 5′ cloning site BsmBI (unknown if destroyed); 3′ cloning site BsmBI (unknown if destroyed)
  Sequencing primers: 5′ EF1a-F 5'-TCAAGCCTCAGACAGTGGTTC-3'; 3′ OJA199 5'-CACCATCACAGCAGTTGG-3'
Terms and licenses: Academic/Nonprofit Terms; Industry Terms: Not Available to Industry
Depositor comments: TALE target site is: TGGGAGGGGGAGTAGGATGG. See Supplementary Figure 13 of associated publication for amino acid sequences of backbone and TALE repeat array.
How to cite: SL540 was a gift from Keith Joung (Addgene plasmid # 49949 ; http://n2t.net/addgene:49949 ; RRID:Addgene_49949)
