[The description below was written by a language model from this plasmid's Addgene catalogue record.]
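Description:
SL540 is a mammalian expression plasmid encoding a programmable TALE-TET1CD fusion protein, built on the pJFA345D4 backbone and catalogued under the TALEN vector type, although the effector here is an epigenetic enzyme rather than a nuclease. It is propagated in E. coli under ampicillin selection. The record does not state the copy number or the origin of replication, and no feature table is available to confirm other backbone elements such as polyadenylation signals, nuclear localisation signals or epitope tags.

The insert, named Tet1CD RH-6, consists of a custom TALE repeat array joined to the catalytic domain of TET1, the dioxygenase that oxidises 5-methylcytosine and thereby initiates DNA demethylation. The repeat array was introduced into the backbone by restriction cloning at BsmBI sites, a type IIS enzyme commonly used for modular assembly of TALE repeats, placing the array in frame with the TALE scaffold and TET1 domain supplied by the backbone. The array is designed to recognise a 20-nucleotide target designated site 6 in the human RHOXF2/2B homeobox gene. Expression is driven by the EF1a promoter, a strong constitutive promoter suited to a wide range of mammalian cells.

The TALE domain tethers TET1 catalytic activity to the chosen locus, so that CpGs adjacent to the binding site are demethylated. The construct is intended for targeted demethylation of RHOXF2 in human cells, allowing the effect of methylation at specific CpGs on endogenous gene expression to be tested, including activation of the gene, as opposed to global changes produced by demethylating drugs.
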