>Addgene plasmid #49949 | SL540 | depositor partial sequence | sequence record 74470 | TALE sequence
ATGGTGGACTTGAGGACACTCGGTTATTCGCAACAGCAACAGGAGAAAATCAAGCCTAAGGTCAGGAGCA
CCGTCGCGCAACACCACGAGGCGCTTGTGGGGCATGGCTTCACTCATGCGCATATTGTCGCGCTTTCACA
GCACCCTGCGGCGCTTGGGACGGTGGCTGTCAAATACCAAGATATGATTGCGGCCCTGCCCGAAGCCACG
CACGAGGCAATTGTAGGGGTCGGTAAACAGTGGTCGGGAGCGCGAGCACTTGAGGCGCTGCTGACTGTGG
CGGGTGAGCTTAGGGGGCCTCCGCTCCAGCTCGACACCGGGCAGCTGCTGAAGATCGCGAAGAGAGGGGG
AGTAACAGCGGTAGAGGCAGTGCACGCCTGGCGCAATGCGCTCACCGGGGCCCCCTTGAACCTGACCCCA
GACCAGGTAGTCGCAATCGCGAACAATAATGGGGGAAAGCAAGCCCTGGAAACCGTGCAAAGGTTGTTGC
CGGTCCTTTGTCAAGACCACGGCCTTACACCGGAGCAAGTCGTGGCCATTGCAAATAATAACGGTGGCAA
ACAGGCTCTTGAGACGGTTCAGAGACTTCTCCCAGTTCTCTGTCAAGCCCACGGGCTGACTCCCGATCAA
GTTGTAGCGATTGCGAATAACAATGGAGGGAAACAAGCATTGGAGACTGTCCAACGGCTCCTTCCCGTGT
TGTGTCAAGCCCACGGTTTGACGCCTGCACAAGTGGTCGCCATCGCCTCCAATATTGGCGGTAAGCAGGC
GCTGGAAACAGTACAGCGCCTGCTGCCTGTACTGTGCCAGGATCATGGACTGACCCCAGACCAGGTAGTC
GCAATCGCGAACAATAATGGGGGAAAGCAAGCCCTGGAAACCGTGCAAAGGTTGTTGCCGGTCCTTTGTC
AAGACCACGGCCTTACACCGGAGCAAGTCGTGGCCATTGCAAATAATAACGGTGGCAAACAGGCTCTTGA
GACGGTTCAGAGACTTCTCCCAGTTCTCTGTCAAGCCCACGGGCTGACTCCCGATCAAGTTGTAGCGATT
GCGAATAACAATGGAGGGAAACAAGCATTGGAGACTGTCCAACGGCTCCTTCCCGTGTTGTGTCAAGCCC
ACGGTTTGACGCCTGCACAAGTGGTCGCCATCGCCAACAACAACGGCGGTAAGCAGGCGCTGGAAACAGT
ACAGCGCCTGCTGCCTGTACTGTGCCAGGATCATGGACTGACCCCAGACCAGGTAGTCGCAATCGCGAAC
AATAATGGGGGAAAGCAAGCCCTGGAAACCGTGCAAAGGTTGTTGCCGGTCCTTTGTCAAGACCACGGCC
TTACACCGGAGCAAGTCGTGGCCATTGCAAGCAACATCGGTGGCAAACAGGCTCTTGAGACGGTTCAGAG
ACTTCTCCCAGTTCTCTGTCAAGCCCACGGGCTGACTCCCGATCAAGTTGTAGCGATTGCGAATAACAAT
GGAGGGAAACAAGCATTGGAGACTGTCCAACGGCTCCTTCCCGTGTTGTGTCAAGCCCACGGTTTGACGC
CTGCACAAGTGGTCGCCATCGCCTCGAATGGCGGCGGTAAGCAGGCGCTGGAAACAGTACAGCGCCTGCT
GCCTGTACTGTGCCAGGATCATGGACTGACCCCAGACCAGGTAGTCGCAATCGCGTCGAACATTGGGGGA
AAGCAAGCCCTGGAAACCGTGCAAAGGTTGTTGCCGGTCCTTTGTCAAGACCACGGCCTTACACCGGAGC
AAGTCGTGGCCATTGCAAATAATAACGGTGGCAAACAGGCTCTTGAGACGGTTCAGAGACTTCTCCCAGT
TCTCTGTCAAGCCCACGGGCTGACTCCCGATCAAGTTGTAGCGATTGCGAATAACAATGGAGGGAAACAA
GCATTGGAGACTGTCCAACGGCTCCTTCCCGTGTTGTGTCAAGCCCACGGTTTGACGCCTGCACAAGTGG
TCGCCATCGCCTCCAATATTGGCGGTAAGCAGGCGCTGGAAACAGTACAGCGCCTGCTGCCTGTACTGTG
CCAGGATCATGGACTGACCCCAGACCAGGTAGTCGCAATCGCGTCAAACGGAGGGGGAAAGCAAGCCCTG
GAAACCGTGCAAAGGTTGTTGCCGGTCCTTTGTCAAGACCACGGCCTTACACCGGAGCAAGTCGTGGCCA
TTGCAAATAATAACGGTGGCAAACAGGCTCTTGAGACGGTTCAGAGACTTCTCCCAGTTCTCTGTCAAGC
CCACGGGCTGACACCCGAACAGGTGGTCGCCATTGCTAATAATAACGGAGGACGGCCAGCCTTGGAG
