>Addgene plasmid #49949 | SL540 | addgene partial sequence | sequence record 75981 | EF1a-F 5'-TCAAGCCTCAGACAGTGGTTC-3'
AGCGGCCGCCACCATGGCCCCCAAGAAGAAGAGGAAGGTGGGCATTCACCGCGGGGTACCTATGGTGGAC
TTGAGGACACTCGGTTATTCGCAACAGCAACAGGAGAAAATCAAGCCTAAGGTCAGGAGCACCGTCGCGC
AACACCACGAGGCGCTTGTGGGGCATGGCTTCACTCATGCGCATATTGTCGCGCTTTCACAGCACCCTGC
GGCGCTTGGGACGGTGGCTGTCAAATACCAAGATATGATTGCGGCCCTGCCCGAAGCCACGCACGAGGCA
ATTGTAGGGGTCGGTAAACAGTGGTCGGGAGCGCGAGCACTTGAGGCGCTGCTGACTGTGGCGGGTGAGC
TTAGGGGGCCTCCGCTCCAGCTCGACACCGGGCAGCTGCTGAAGATCGCGAAGAGAGGGGGAGTAACAGC
GGTAGAGGCAGTGCACGCCTGGCGCAATGCGCTCACCGGGGCCCCCTTGAACCTGACCCCAGACCAGGTA
GTCGCAATCGCGAACAATAATGGGGGAAAGCAAGCCCTGGAAACCGTGCAAAGGTTGTTGCCGGTCCTTT
GTCAAGACCACGGCCTTACACCGGAGCAAGTCGTGGCCATTGCAAATAATAACGGTGGCAAACAGGCTCT
TGAGACGGTTCAGAGACTTCTCCCAGTTCTCTGTCAAGCCCACGGGCTGACTCCCGATCAAGTTGTAGCG
ATTGCGAATAACAATGGAGGGAAACAAGCATTGGAGACTGTCCAACGGCTCCTTCCCGTGTTGTGTCAAG
CCCACGGTTTGACGCCTGCACAAGTGGTCGCCATCGCCTCCAATATTGGCGG
